>Addgene plasmid #136579 | pBABE_hygro_mRFP1_NRF2 | addgene full sequence | sequence record 272429 | Addgene NGS Result
CTGAATATGGGCCAAACAGGATATCTGTGGTAAGCAGTTCCTGCCCCGGCTCAGGGCCAAGAACAGATGG
AACAGCTGAATATGGGCCAAACAGGATATCTGTGGTAAGCAGTTCCTGCCCCGGCTCAGGGCCAAGAACA
GATGGTCCCCAGATGCGGTCCAGCCCTCAGCAGTTTCTAGAGAACCATCAGATGTTTCCAGGGTGCCCCA
AGGACCTGAAATGACCCTGTGCCTTATTTGAACTAACCAATCAGTTCGCTTCTCGCTTCTGTTCGCGCGC
TTCTGCTCCCCGAGCTCAATAAAAGAGCCCACAACCCCTCACTCGGGGCGCCAGTCCTCCGATTGACTGA
GTCGCCCGGGTACCCGTGTATCCAATAAACCCTCTTGCAGTTGCATCCGACTTGTGGTCTCGCTGTTCCT
TGGGAGGGTCTCCTCTGAGTGATTGACTACCCGTCAGCGGGGGTCTTTCATTTGGGGGCTCGTCCGGGAT
CGGGAGACCCCTGCCCAGGGACCACCGACCCACCACCGGGAGGCAAGCTGGCCAGCAACTTATCTGTGTC
TGTCCGATTGTCTAGTGTCTATGACTGATTTTATGCGCCTGCGTCGGTACTAGTTAGCTAACTAGCTCTG
TATCTGGCGGACCCGTGGTGGAACTGACGAGTTCTGAACACCCGGCCGCAACCCTGGGAGACGTCCCAGG
GACTTTGGGGGCCGTTTTTGTGGCCCGACCTGAGGAAGGGAGTCGATGTGGAATCCGACCCCGTCAGGAT
ATGTGGTTCTGGTAGGAGACGAGAACCTAAAACAGTTCCCGCCTCCGTCTGAATTTTTGCTTTCGGTTTG
GAACCGAAGCCGCGCGTCTTGTCTGCTGCAGCGCTGCAGCATCGTTCTGTGTTGTCTCTGTCTGACTGTG
TTTCTGTATTTGTCTGAAAATTAGGGCCAGACTGTTACCACTCCCTTAAGTTTGACCTTAGGTCACTGGA
AAGATGTCGAGCGGATCGCTCACAACCAGTCGGTAGATGTCAAGAAGAGACGTTGGGTTACCTTCTGCTC
TGCAGAATGGCCAACCTTTAACGTCGGATGGCCGCGAGACGGCACCTTTAACCGAGACCTCATCACCCAG
GTTAAGATCAAGGTCTTTTCACCTGGCCCGCATGGACACCCAGACCAGGTCCCCTACATCGTGACCTGGG
AAGCCTTGGCTTTTGACCCCCCTCCCTGGGTCAAGCCCTTTGTACACCCTAAGCCTCCGCCTCCTCTTCC
TCCATCCGCCCCGTCTCTCCCCCTTGAACCTCCTCGTTCGACCCCGCCTCGATCCTCCCTTTATCCAGCC
CTCACTCCTTCTCTAGGCGCCGGCCGGATCTATGGCCTCCTCCGAGGACGTCATCAAGGAGTTCATGCGC
TTCAAGGTGCGCATGGAGGGCTCCGTGAACGGCCACGAGTTCGAGATCGAGGGCGAGGGCGAGGGCCGCC
CCTACGAGGGCACCCAGACCGCCAAGCTGAAGGTGACCAAGGGCGGCCCCCTGCCCTTCGCCTGGGACAT
CCTGTCCCCTCAGTTCCAGTACGGCTCCAAGGCCTACGTGAAGCACCCCGCCGACATCCCCGACTACTTG
AAGCTGTCCTTCCCCGAGGGCTTCAAGTGGGAGCGCGTGATGAACTTCGAGGACGGCGGCGTGGTGACCG
TGACCCAGGACTCCTCCCTGCAGGACGGCGAGTTCATCTACAAGGTGAAGCTGCGCGGCACCAACTTCCC
CTCCGACGGCCCCGTAATGCAGAAGAAGACCATGGGCTGGGAGGCCTCCACCGAGCGGATGTACCCCGAG
GACGGCGCCCTGAAGGGCGAGATCAAGATGAGGCTGAAGCTGAAGGACGGCGGCCACTACGACGCCGAGG
TCAAGACCACCTACATGGCCAAGAAGCCCGTGCAGCTGCCCGGCGCCTACAAGACCGACATCAAGCTGGA
CATCACCTCCCACAACGAGGACTACACCATCGTGGAACAGTACGAGCGCGCCGAGGGCCGCCACTCCACC
GGCGCCCTCGAGGGATCCATGGACTACAAGGATGACGATGACAAGATGGACTTGGAGCTGCCGCCGCCGG
GACTCCCGTCCCAGCAGGACATGGATTTGATTGACATACTTTGGAGGCAAGATATAGATCTTGGAGTAAG
TCGAGAAGTATTTGACTTCAGTCAGCGACGGAAAGAGTATGAGCTGGAAAAACAGAAAAAACTTGAAAAG
GAAAGACAAGAACAACTCCAAAAGGAGCAAGAGAAAGCCTTTTTCGCTCAGTTACAACTAGATGAAGAGA
CAGGTGAATTTCTCCCAATTCAGCCAGCCCAGCACATCCAGTCAGAAACCAGTGGATCTGCCAACTACTC
CCAGGTTGCCCACATTCCCAAATCAGATGCTTTGTACTTTGATGACTGCATGCAGCTTTTGGCGCAGACA
TTCCCGTTTGTAGATGACAATGAGGTTTCTTCGGCTACGTTTCAGTCACTTGTTCCTGATATTCCCGGTC
ACATCGAGAGCCCAGTCTTCATTGCTACTAATCAGGCTCAGTCACCTGAAACTTCTGTTGCTCAGGTAGC
CCCTGTTGATTTAGACGGTATGCAACAGGACATTGAGCAAGTTTGGGAGGAGCTATTATCCATTCCTGAG
TTACAGTGTCTTAATATTGAAAATGACAAGCTGGTTGAGACTACCATGGTTCCAAGTCCAGAAGCCAAAC
TGACAGAAGTTGACAATTATCATTTTTACTCATCTATACCCTCAATGGAAAAAGAAGTAGGTAACTGTAG
TCCACATTTTCTTAATGCTTTTGAGGATTCCTTCAGCAGCATCCTCTCCACAGAAGACCCCAACCAGTTG
ACAGTGAACTCATTAAATTCAGATGCCACAGTCAACACAGATTTTGGTGATGAATTTTATTCTGCTTTCA
TAGCTGAGCCCAGTATCAGCAACAGCATGCCCTCACCTGCTACTTTAAGCCATTCACTCTCTGAACTTCT
AAATGGGCCCATTGATGTTTCTGATCTATCACTTTGCAAAGCTTTCAACCAAAACCACCCTGAAAGCACA
GCAGAATTCAATGATTCTGACTCCGGCATTTCACTAAACACAAGTCCCAGTGTGGCATCACCAGAACACT
CAGTGGAATCTTCCAGCTATGGAGACACACTACTTGGCCTCAGTGATTCTGAAGTGGAAGAGCTAGATAG
TGCCCCTGGAAGTGTCAAACAGAATGGTCCTAAAACACCAGTACATTCTTCTGGGGATATGGTACAACCC
TTGTCACCATCTCAGGGGCAGAGCACTCACGTGCATGATGCCCAATGTGAGAACACACCAGAGAAAGAAT
TGCCTGTAAGTCCTGGTCATCGGAAAACCCCATTCACAAAAGACAAACATTCAAGCCGCTTGGAGGCTCA
TCTCACAAGAGATGAACTTAGGGCAAAAGCTCTCCATATCCCATTCCCTGTAGAAAAAATCATTAACCTC
CCTGTTGTTGACTTCAACGAAATGATGTCCAAAGAGCAGTTCAATGAAGCTCAACTTGCATTAATTCGGG
ATATACGTAGGAGGGGTAAGAATAAAGTGGCTGCTCAGAATTGCAGAAAAAGAAAACTGGAAAATATAGT
AGAACTAGAGCAAGATTTAGATCATTTGAAAGATGAAAAAGAAAAATTGCTCAAAGAAAAAGGAGAAAAT
GACAAAAGCCTTCACCTACTGAAAAAACAACTCAGCACCTTATATCTCGAAGTTTTCAGCATGCTACGTG
ATGAAGATGGAAAACCTTATTCTCCTAGTGAATACTCCCTGCAGCAAACAAGAGATGGCAATGTTTTCCT
TGTTCCCAAAAGTAAGAAGCCAGATGTTAAGAAAAACTAGGTCGACCCTGTGGAATGTGTGTCAGTTAGG
GTGTGGAAAGTCCCCAGGCTCCCCAGCAGGCAGAAGTATGCAAAGCATGCATCTCAATTAGTCAGCAACC
AGGTGTGGAAAGTCCCCAGGCTCCCCAGCAGGCAGAAGTATGCAAAGCATGCATCTCAATTAGTCAGCAA
CCATAGTCCCGCCCCTAACTCCGCCCATCCCGCCCCTAACTCCGCCCAGTTCCGCCCATTCTCCGCCCCA
TGGCTGACTAATTTTTTTTATTTATGCAGAGGCCGAGGCCGCCTCGGCCTCTGAGCTATTCCAGAAGTAG
TGAGGAGGCTTTTTTGGAGGCCTAGGCTTTTGCAAAAAGCTTGCCAGCTGGGGCGCCCTCTGGTAAGGTT
GGGAAGCCCTGCAGATCTGATCCCGGGGGGCAATGAGATATGAAAAAGCCTGAACTCACCGCGACGTCTG
TCGAGAAGTTTCTGATCGAAAAGTTCGACAGCGTCTCCGACCTGATGCAGCTCTCGGAGGGCGAAGAATC
TCGTGCTTTCAGCTTCGATGTAGGAGGGCGTGGATATGTCCTGCGGGTAAATAGCTGCGCCGATGGTTTC
TACAAAGATCGTTATGTTTATCGGCACTTTGCATCGGCCGCGCTCCCGATTCCGGAAGTGCTTGACATTG
GGGAATTTAGCGAGAGCCTGACCTATTGCATCTCCCGCCGTGCACAGGGTGTCACGTTGCAAGACCTGCC
TGAAACCGAACTGCCCGCTGTTCTGCAGCCGGTCGCGGAGGCCATGGATGCGATCGCTGCGGCCGATCTT
AGCCAGACGAGCGGGTTCGGCCCATTCGGACCGCAAGGAATCGGTCAATACACTACATGGCGTGATTTCA
TATGCGCGATTGCTGATCCCCATGTGTATCACTGGCAAACTGTGATGGACGACACCGTCAGTGCGTCCGT
CGCGCAGGCTCTCGATGAGCTGATGCTTTGGGCCGAGGACTGCCCCGAAGTCCGGCACCTCGTGCACGCG
GATTTCGGCTCCAACAATGTCCTGACGGACAATGGCCGCATAACAGCGGTCATTGACTGGAGCGAGGCGA
TGTTCGGGGATTCCCAATACGAGGTCGCCAACATCTTCTTCTGGAGGCCGTGGTTGGCTTGTATGGAGCA
GCAGACGCGCTACTTCGAGCGGAGGCATCCGGAGCTTGCAGGATCGCCGCGGCTCCGGGCGTATATGCTC
CGCATTGGTCTTGACCAACTCTATCAGAGCTTGGTTGACGGCAATTTCGATGATGCAGCTTGGGCGCAGG
GTCGATGCGACGCAATCGTCCGATCCGGAGCCGGGACTGTCGGGCGTACACAAATCGCCCGCAGAAGCGC
GGCCGTCTGGACCGATGGCTGTGTAGAAGTACTCGCCGATAGTGGAAACCGACGCCCCAGCACTCGTCCG
AGGGCAAAGGAATAGAGTAGATGCCGACCGGGATCTATCGATGCGGCGGGTGTGGTGGTTACGCGTAATC
TGCTGCTTGCAAACAAAAAAACCACCGCTACCAGCGGTGGTTTGTTTGCCGGATCAAGAGCTACCAACTC
TTTTTCCGAAGGTAACTGGCTTCAGCAGAGCGCAGATACCAAATACTGTTCTTCTAGTGTAGCCGTAGTT
AGGCCACCACTTCAAGAACTCTGTAGCACCGCCTACATACCTCGCTCTGCTAATCCTGTTACCAGTGGCT
GCTGCCAGTGGCGATAAGTCGTGTCTTACCGGGTTGGACTCAAGACGATAGTTACCGGATAAGGCGCAGC
GGTCGGGCTGAACGGGGGGTTCGTGCACACAGCCCAGCTTGGAGCGAACGACCTACACCGAACTGAGATA
CCTACAGCGTGAGCTATGAGAAAGCGCCACGCTTCCCGAAGGGAGAAAGGCGGACAGGTATCCGGTAAGC
GGCAGGGTCGGAACAGGAGAGCGCACGAGGGAGCTTCCAGGGGGAAACGCCTGGTATCTTTATAGTCCTG
TCGGGTTTCGCCACCTCTGACTTGAGCGTCGATTTTTGTGATGCTCGTCAGGGGGGCGGAGCCTATGGAA
AAACGCCAGCAACGCATCGATAAAATAAAAGATTTTATTTAGTCTCCAGAAAAAGGGGGGAATGAAAGAC
CCCACCTGTAGGTTTGGCAAGCTAGCTTAAGTAACGCCATTTTGCAAGGCATGGAAAAATACATAACTGA
GAATAGAGAAGTTCAGATCAAGGTCAGGAACAGATGGAACAGCTGAATATGGGCCAAACAGGATATCTGT
GGTAAGCAGTTCCTGCCCCGGCTCAGGGCCAAGAACAGATGGAACAGCTGAATATGGGCCAAACAGGATA
TCTGTGGTAAGCAGTTCCTGCCCCGGCTCAGGGCCAAGAACAGATGGTCCCCAGATGCGGTCCAGCCCTC
AGCAGTTTCTAGAGAACCATCAGATGTTTCCAGGGTGCCCCAAGGACCTGAAATGACCCTGTGCCTTATT
TGAACTAACCAATCAGTTCGCTTCTCGCTTCTGTTCGCGCGCTTCTGCTCCCCGAGCTCAATAAAAGAGC
CCACAACCCCTCACTCGGGGCGCCAGTCCTCCGATTGACTGAGTCGCCCGGGTACCCGTGTATCCAATAA
ACCCTCTTGCAGTTGCATCCGACTTGTGGTCTCGCTGTTCCTTGGGAGGGTCTCCTCTGAGTGATTGACT
ACCCGTCAGCGGGGGTCTTTCACATGCAGCATGTATCAAAATTAATTTGGTTTTTTTTCTTAAGTATTTA
CATTAAATGGCCATAGTGCGGCCGCAAATCAATCTAAAGTATATATGAGTAAACTTGGTCTGACAGTTAC
CAATGCTTAATCAGTGAGGCACCTATCTCAGCGATCTGTCTATTTCGTTCATCCATAGTTGCCTGACTCC
CCGTCGTGTAGATAACTACGATACGGGAGGGCTTACCATCTGGCCCCAGTGCTGCAATGATACCGCGAGA
CCCACGCTCACCGGCTCCAGATTTATCAGCAATAAACCAGCCAGCCGGAAGGGCCGAGCGCAGAAGTGGT
CCTGCAACTTTATCCGCCTCCATCCAGTCTATTAATTGTTGCCGGGAAGCTAGAGTAAGTAGTTCGCCAG
TTAATAGTTTGCGCAACGTTGTTGCCATTGCTACAGGCATCGTGGTGTCACGCTCGTCGTTTGGTATGGC
TTCATTCAGCTCCGGTTCCCAACGATCAAGGCGAGTTACATGATCCCCCATGTTGTGCAAAAAAGCGGTT
AGCTCCTTCGGTCCTCCGATCGTTGTCAGAAGTAAGTTGGCCGCAGTGTTATCACTCATGGTTATGGCAG
CACTGCATAATTCTCTTACTGTCATGCCATCCGTAAGATGCTTTTCTGTGACTGGTGAGTACTCAACCAA
GTCATTCTGAGAATAGTGTATGCGGCGACCGAGTTGCTCTTGCCCGGCGTCAATACGGGATAATACCGCG
CCACATAGCAGAACTTTAAAAGTGCTCATCATTGGAAAACGTTCTTCGGGGCGAAAACTCTCAAGGATCT
TACCGCTGTTGAGATCCAGTTCGATGTAACCCACTCGTGCACCCAACTGATCTTCAGCATCTTTTACTTT
CACCAGCGTTTCTGGGTGAGCAAAAACAGGAAGGCAAAATGCCGCAAAAAAGGGAATAAGGGCGACACGG
AAATGTTGAATACTCATACTCTTCCTTTTTCAATATTATTGAAGCATTTATCAGGGTTATTGTCTCATGA
GCGGATACATATTTGAATGTATTTAGAAAAATAAACAAATAGGGGTTCCGCGCACATTTCCCCGAAAAGT
GCCACCTGCAGC
Features (pLannotate 1.2.2; 14 found; start..end, strand, type, name):
      1..470     +  LTR            LTR: long terminal repeat from Moloney murine leukemia virus
    594..868     +  misc_feature   MESV Ψ (fragment): packaging signal of murine embryonic stem cell virus
    935..1351    +  CDS            gag (truncated): truncated Moloney murine leukemia virus (MMLV) gag gene lacking the start codon
   1362..2036    +  CDS            mRFP1: mRFP1 is a basic (constitutively fluorescent) red fluorescent protein published in 2002, derived from Discosoma sp.. It is reported to be a somewhat slowly-maturing monomer with low acid sensitivity.
   2055..2075    +  CDS            FLAG (fragment): FLAG® epitope tag, followed by an enterokinase cleavage site
   2076..3887    +  CDS            NFE2L2: NF2L2_HUMAN - Also known as NRF2 From Homo sapiens (Human).
   3907..4236    +  promoter       SV40 promoter: SV40 enhancer and early promoter
   4310..5332    +  CDS            hph: KHYB_ECOLX - Experimental evidence at protein level: Swiss-Prot protein existence level 1. The aminoglycoside phosphotransferases achieve inactivation of their antibiotic substrates by phosphorylation. Only phosphorylates hygromycin and closely related compounds such as demethyl analogs and destomycin. From Escherichia coli.
   5363..5385    +  rep_origin     f1 ori (fragment): f1 bacteriophage origin of replication; arrow indicates direction of (+) strand synthesis
   5382..5951    +  rep_origin     ori: high-copy-number ColE1/pMB1/pBR322/pUC origin of replication
   6011..6132    +  LTR            3' LTR (ΔU3) (fragment): self-inactivating 3' long terminal repeat (LTR) from Moloney murine leukemia virus
   6133..6602    +  LTR            LTR: long terminal repeat from Moloney murine leukemia virus
   6717..7577    -  CDS            AmpR: β-lactamase; bla; confers resistance to ampicillin, carbenicillin, and related antibiotics
   7578..7682    -  promoter       AmpR promoter: bla
