[The description below was written by a language model from this plasmid's Addgene catalogue record and pLannotate feature annotations shown in this document.]
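Description:
pBABE_hygro_mRFP1_NRF2 is a Moloney murine leukemia virus-based retroviral expression vector built on the pBABE-hygro backbone for stable expression of fluorescently tagged human NRF2 (NFE2L2) in mammalian cells. In bacteria it is maintained as a high-copy plasmid through a ColE1/pUC-type origin and selected with ampicillin via the β-lactamase gene and its native promoter. The annotated sequence of about 7.7 kb agrees with the stated backbone and insert sizes.

The transferable viral unit is bounded by MMLV long terminal repeats. Downstream of the 5′ LTR lie a packaging signal and a truncated gag segment lacking its start codon, which together promote efficient encapsidation of the genomic RNA when the plasmid is introduced into a packaging cell line that supplies gag, pol and env in trans. No separate internal promoter is annotated upstream of the insert, so, as is usual for pBABE vectors, the fusion gene is presumably transcribed from the 5′ LTR. The insert, cloned between BamHI and SalI sites, encodes the monomeric red fluorescent protein mRFP1, followed by a FLAG epitope and then the NRF2 coding sequence, giving an N-terminally mRFP1-FLAG-tagged protein that can be followed by live fluorescence imaging or detected with anti-FLAG reagents. Downstream, an SV40 enhancer/early promoter drives the hygromycin phosphotransferase gene, allowing transduced cells to be selected with hygromycin. The annotation also places the origin hit between the hygromycin cassette and the 3′ LTR, along with a short fragment labelled as a ΔU3 LTR adjacent to the full-length 3′ LTR; these are software-generated calls.

The construct serves as a reporter of NRF2 abundance and localisation, and the associated work concerns oxidative stress-dependent NRF2–p53 signalling in breast epithelial spheroids.
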