Addgene plasmid #136579: pBABE_hygro_mRFP1_NRF2
Purpose: mammalian expression of mRFP1-tagged human NRF2
Depositing lab: Kevin Janes. Publication: Sporadic activation of an oxidative stress-dependent NRF2-p53 signaling network in breast epithelial spheroids and premalignancies. Pereira EJ, Burns JS, Lee CY, Marohl T, Calderon D, Wang L, Atkins KA, Wang CC, Janes KA. Sci Signal. 2020 Apr 14;13(627). pii: 13/627/eaba4200. doi: 10.1126/scisignal.aba4200. PubMed 32291314.
Backbone
  Vector backbone: pBABE-hygro
  Backbone manufacturer: Addgene #1765
  Backbone size w/o insert (bp): 5219
  Vector type: Mammalian Expression, Retroviral
  Selectable markers: Hygromycin
Growth in bacteria
  Bacterial resistance: Ampicillin, 100 μg/mL
  Growth temperature: 37°C
  Growth strain: NEB Stable
  Copy number: High Copy
Gene/Insert
  Gene/Insert name: NRF2
  Species: H. sapiens (human)
  Insert size (bp): 2530
  GenBank ID: NM_006164
  Entrez Gene: NFE2L2 (a.k.a. HEBP1, IMDDHH, NRF2, Nrf-2)
  Tag / fusion protein: N-mRFP1-FLAG (N terminal on insert)
  Cloning method: Restriction Enzyme; 5′ cloning site BamHI (not destroyed); 3′ cloning site SalI (not destroyed)
  Sequencing primers: 5′ pBABE 5'
Terms and licenses: Academic/Nonprofit Terms; Industry Terms: Not Available to Industry
How to cite: pBABE_hygro_mRFP1_NRF2 was a gift from Kevin Janes (Addgene plasmid # 136579 ; http://n2t.net/addgene:136579 ; RRID:Addgene_136579)
