>Addgene plasmid #136579 | pBABE_hygro_mRFP1_NRF2 | depositor partial sequence | sequence record 263605 | pBABE_hygro_mRFP1_NRF2 sequence 2529 bps
ATGGCCTCCTCCGAGGACGTCATCAAGGAGTTCATGCGCTTCAAGGTGCGCATGGAGGGCTCCGTGAACG
GCCACGAGTTCGAGATCGAGGGCGAGGGCGAGGGCCGCCCCTACGAGGGCACCCAGACCGCCAAGCTGAA
GGTGACCAAGGGCGGCCCCCTGCCCTTCGCCTGGGACATCCTGTCCCCTCAGTTCCAGTACGGCTCCAAG
GCCTACGTGAAGCACCCCGCCGACATCCCCGACTACTTGAAGCTGTCCTTCCCCGAGGGCTTCAAGTGGG
AGCGCGTGATGAACTTCGAGGACGGCGGCGTGGTGACCGTGACCCAGGACTCCTCCCTGCAGGACGGCGA
GTTCATCTACAAGGTGAAGCTGCGCGGCACCAACTTCCCCTCCGACGGCCCCGTAATGCAGAAGAAGACC
ATGGGCTGGGAGGCCTCCACCGAGCGGATGTACCCCGAGGACGGCGCCCTGAAGGGCGAGATCAAGATGA
GGCTGAAGCTGAAGGACGGCGGCCACTACGACGCCGAGGTCAAGACCACCTACATGGCCAAGAAGCCCGT
GCAGCTGCCCGGCGCCTACAAGACCGACATCAAGCTGGACATCACCTCCCACAACGAGGACTACACCATC
GTGGAACAGTACGAGCGCGCCGAGGGCCGCCACTCCACCGGCGCCCTCGAGGGATCCATGGACTACAAGG
ATGACGATGACAAGATGGACTTGGAGCTGCCGCCGCCGGGACTCCCGTCCCAGCAGGACATGGATTTGAT
TGACATACTTTGGAGGCAAGATATAGATCTTGGAGTAAGTCGAGAAGTATTTGACTTCAGTCAGCGACGG
AAAGAGTATGAGCTGGAAAAACAGAAAAAACTTGAAAAGGAAAGACAAGAACAACTCCAAAAGGAGCAAG
AGAAAGCCTTTTTCGCTCAGTTACAACTAGATGAAGAGACAGGTGAATTTCTCCCAATTCAGCCAGCCCA
GCACATCCAGTCAGAAACCAGTGGATCTGCCAACTACTCCCAGGTTGCCCACATTCCCAAATCAGATGCT
TTGTACTTTGATGACTGCATGCAGCTTTTGGCGCAGACATTCCCGTTTGTAGATGACAATGAGGTTTCTT
CGGCTACGTTTCAGTCACTTGTTCCTGATATTCCCGGTCACATCGAGAGCCCAGTCTTCATTGCTACTAA
TCAGGCTCAGTCACCTGAAACTTCTGTTGCTCAGGTAGCCCCTGTTGATTTAGACGGTATGCAACAGGAC
ATTGAGCAAGTTTGGGAGGAGCTATTATCCATTCCTGAGTTACAGTGTCTTAATATTGAAAATGACAAGC
TGGTTGAGACTACCATGGTTCCAAGTCCAGAAGCCAAACTGACAGAAGTTGACAATTATCATTTTTACTC
ATCTATACCCTCAATGGAAAAAGAAGTAGGTAACTGTAGTCCACATTTTCTTAATGCTTTTGAGGATTCC
TTCAGCAGCATCCTCTCCACAGAAGACCCCAACCAGTTGACAGTGAACTCATTAAATTCAGATGCCACAG
TCAACACAGATTTTGGTGATGAATTTTATTCTGCTTTCATAGCTGAGCCCAGTATCAGCAACAGCATGCC
CTCACCTGCTACTTTAAGCCATTCACTCTCTGAACTTCTAAATGGGCCCATTGATGTTTCTGATCTATCA
CTTTGCAAAGCTTTCAACCAAAACCACCCTGAAAGCACAGCAGAATTCAATGATTCTGACTCCGGCATTT
CACTAAACACAAGTCCCAGTGTGGCATCACCAGAACACTCAGTGGAATCTTCCAGCTATGGAGACACACT
ACTTGGCCTCAGTGATTCTGAAGTGGAAGAGCTAGATAGTGCCCCTGGAAGTGTCAAACAGAATGGTCCT
AAAACACCAGTACATTCTTCTGGGGATATGGTACAACCCTTGTCACCATCTCAGGGGCAGAGCACTCACG
TGCATGATGCCCAATGTGAGAACACACCAGAGAAAGAATTGCCTGTAAGTCCTGGTCATCGGAAAACCCC
ATTCACAAAAGACAAACATTCAAGCCGCTTGGAGGCTCATCTCACAAGAGATGAACTTAGGGCAAAAGCT
CTCCATATCCCATTCCCTGTAGAAAAAATCATTAACCTCCCTGTTGTTGACTTCAACGAAATGATGTCCA
AAGAGCAGTTCAATGAAGCTCAACTTGCATTAATTCGGGATATACGTAGGAGGGGTAAGAATAAAGTGGC
TGCTCAGAATTGCAGAAAAAGAAAACTGGAAAATATAGTAGAACTAGAGCAAGATTTAGATCATTTGAAA
GATGAAAAAGAAAAATTGCTCAAAGAAAAAGGAGAAAATGACAAAAGCCTTCACCTACTGAAAAAACAAC
TCAGCACCTTATATCTCGAAGTTTTCAGCATGCTACGTGATGAAGATGGAAAACCTTATTCTCCTAGTGA
ATACTCCCTGCAGCAAACAAGAGATGGCAATGTTTTCCTTGTTCCCAAAAGTAAGAAGCCAGATGTTAAG
AAAAACTAG
